Addgene plasmid #39564: KHBD00451
Depositing lab: Bart Deplancke. Depositing organization: Swiss Federal Institute of Technology (EPFL). Publication: Automated protein-DNA interaction screening of Drosophila regulatory elements. Korneel Hens, Jean-Daniel Feuz, Alina Isakova, Antonina Lagovitina, Andreas Massouras, Julien Bryois, Patrick Callaerts, Susan E. Celniker, Bart Deplancke. Nat Methods. 2011 Oct 30;8(12):1065-70. 10.1038/nmeth.1763 PubMed 22037703.
Backbone
  Vector backbone: pDONR221
  Backbone manufacturer: Invitrogen
  Backbone size w/o insert (bp): 2536
  Vector type: Gateway DONR vector
Growth in bacteria
  Bacterial resistance: Kanamycin, 50 μg/mL
  Growth temperature: 37°C
  Growth strain: DH5alpha
  Copy number: High Copy
Gene/Insert
  Gene/Insert name: CG7937 (alt names: FBgn0004863; C15)
  Species: D. melanogaster (fly)
  Insert size (bp): 1017
  Entrez Gene: C15 (a.k.a. Dmel_CG7937, 311, 93Bal, CG7937, Cll, Dmel\CG7937, Ect5, Hox11-311, c15, cll)
  Promoter: none
  Cloning method: Gateway Cloning
  Sequencing primers: 5′ M13-F20; 3′ M13R
Terms and licenses: Academic/Nonprofit Terms; Industry Terms: Not Available to Industry
Depositor comments: Please note that the ORFs in this collection were cloned open-ended (without a stop codon).
How to cite: KHBD00451 was a gift from Bart Deplancke (Addgene plasmid # 39564 ; http://n2t.net/addgene:39564 ; RRID:Addgene_39564)
