[The description below was written by a language model from this plasmid's Addgene catalogue record.]
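Description:
KHBD00451 is a Gateway entry clone built on the Invitrogen pDONR221 backbone (about 2.5 kb without insert), carrying the open reading frame of the Drosophila melanogaster gene CG7937, also known as C15 (FBgn0004863; synonyms in the record include clawless/cll and Hox11-311). The insert is 1017 bp and was introduced by Gateway recombination cloning, which in a pDONR vector normally leaves the ORF flanked by attL sites; no feature table is supplied, so these sites and the exact junctions cannot be confirmed from the record. The plasmid is maintained at high copy number in E. coli under kanamycin selection, and M13 forward and reverse primer sites in the backbone flank the insert for sequence verification.

The construct has no promoter driving the insert, as expected for an entry clone: it is not an expression vector but a shuttle from which the coding sequence can be transferred by LR recombination into destination vectors that supply promoters, tags or fusion partners. The depositor notes that ORFs in this collection were cloned open-ended, without a stop codon, which permits in-frame C-terminal fusions after transfer as well as N-terminal ones; any untagged expression would rely on a stop codon provided by the destination vector. The associated publication describes automated protein–DNA interaction screening of Drosophila regulatory elements, indicating that this clone belongs to a larger collection of fly ORFs assembled for such screens, although the record does not specify which destination vectors or assay formats were used with this particular clone.
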