>Addgene plasmid #39564 | KHBD00451 | depositor partial sequence | sequence record 50004 | KHBD00451 sequence 1017 bps
ATGTCCAGCCACGAGGAGGATGACCATGAGCACGAGAACGAGCACGGCGAAGAGGTGGAGGAACAGGAGA
TCCACGTGGATGTGGACTCGGACTCGCGGATGTCATGTGGCAGCGGATCCGATGTGGATATGGACGGCGG
CAGCTGCTACGACGAGTCCGAAACGCCATTGAGCGAGTCCCTGCAGTCGGAGCAGACGCGCTCCTCGTCC
AGTGAGAATCTGCCCTTCAGCATATCACGCCTGCTATCCAAGCCCTTCGAGACGAGTCACCACCACCACA
ACAACAACAACCACCTGCTCAGCAGCAGTCCGGGCTCCAGCAGCAACAACAACAACATCGGCGAAAAGGG
CGAGGAGAAGGAGCTACTGCAGCAGGAGGACCACGACCTGGCCTATAAGCTGGCCACCAGCATCGCCAAC
TCGACATACAGAAGCGCCGCAGCACTATACTCGTATCCGCATCTCTATCCCTCAGCGGCCGGCGGTCATG
TGCTACGTGTACCGCCCCAGAGAACGCCGCTCACCTGGGCACTACCGCCACTGCATCACGCGGCGCTGGC
ACATCAGGCGGTCAAGGATCGGTTGGCAGCTGCCTTTCCGATCGCCCGACGGATCGGACATCCCTACCAG
AATCGCACGCCGCCGAAGAGGAAAAAGCCACGCACATCCTTCACGCGCATCCAGGTGGCCGAGTTGGAGA
AGCGCTTCCACAAGCAAAAGTATCTGGCATCCGCGGAGCGAGCGGCACTGGCCCGCGGACTGAAGATGAC
CGATGCCCAGGTGAAGACGTGGTTCCAGAACCGACGCACCAAGTGGAGACGACAGACGGCCGAGGAGCGC
GAGGCGGAGCGGCAGGCGGCGAACAGACTGATGCTGTCCCTCCAGGCGGAGGCCATCAGCAAGGGATTCG
CGCCTCCTTCGGCACCCCTGGGTTCCCAGGGGGGCGTGAACGGGGCACCGCTGGCTGCGTTGCACGGACT
ACAGCCGTGGGCAGAGGCGTCGCATGCGGCGGGCTGC
