>Addgene plasmid #39564 | KHBD00451 | addgene partial sequence | sequence record 51957 | M13-F20 5'-TGTAAAACGACGGCCAGT-3'
GATTTTATTTTGACTGATAGTGACCTGTTCGTTGCAACAAATTGATGAGCAATGCTTTTTTATAATGCCA
ACTTTGTACAAAAAAGTTGGCACCATGTCCAGCCACGAGGAGGATGACCATGAGCACGAGAACGAGCACG
GCGAAGAGGTGGAGGAACAGGAGATCCACGTGGATGTGGACTCGGACTCGCGGATGTCATGTGGCAGCGG
ATCCGATGTGGATATGGACGGCGGCAGCTGCTACGACGAGTCCGAAACGCCATTGAGCGAGTCCCTGCAG
TCGGAGCAGACGCGCTCCTCGTCCAGTGAGAATCTGCCCTTCAGCATATCACGCCTGCTATCCAAGCCCT
TCGAGACGAGTCACCACCACCACAACAACAACAACCACCTGCTCAGCAGCAGTCCGGGCTCCAGCAGCAA
CAACAACAACATCGGCGAAAAGGGCGAGGAGAAGGAGCTACTGCAGCAGGAGGACCACGACCTGGCCTAT
AAGCTGGCCACCAGCATCGCCAACTCGACATACAGAAGCGCCGCAGCACTATACTCGTATCCGCATCTCT
ATCCCTCAGCGGCCGGCGGTCATGTGCTACGTGTACCGCCCCAGAGAACGCCGCTCACCTGGGCACTACC
GCCACTGCATCACGCGGCGCTGGCACATCAGGCGGTCAAGGATCGGTTGGCAGCTGCCTTTCCGATCGCC
CGACGGATCGGACATCCCTACCAGAATCGCACGCCGCCGAAGAGGAAAAAGCCACGCACATCCTTCACGC
GCATCCAGGTGGCCGAGTTGGAGAAGCGCTTCCACAAGCAAAAGTATCTGGCATCCGCGGAGCGAGCG
